>Addgene plasmid #162618 | pCS2plus-mCerulean 156-239-GGGS-TDP-43 M337V | depositor full sequence | sequence record 315195 | pCS2plus-mCerulean 156-239-GGGS-TDP-43 M337V sequence 5610 bps
CGCCATTCTGCCTGGGGACGTCGGAGCAAGCTTGATTTAGGTGACACTATAGAATACAAGCTACTTGTTC
TTTTTGCAGGATCCGCCGCCACCATGGACAAGCAGAAGAACGGAATCAAGGCCAACTTCAAGATCCGCCA
CAACATCGAGGACGGAAGCGTGCAGCTGGCCGACCACTACCAGCAGAACACCCCTATCGGAGATGGACCT
GTGCTGCTGCCAGACAACCACTACCTGAGCACCCAGAGCAAGCTGAGCAAGGACCCTAACGAGAAGCGCG
ACCACATGGTGCTGCTGGAATTTGTGACCGCCGCTGGAATCACCCTGGGAATGGACGAGCTGTACAAGGG
CGGAGGAAGCGGAGGCGGAAGCGGCGGGGGAAGCATGTCTGAATATATTCGGGTAACCGAAGATGAGAAC
GATGAGCCCATTGAAATACCATCGGAAGACGATGGGACGGTGCTGCTCTCCACGGTTACAGCCCAGTTTC
CAGGGGCGTGTGGGCTTCGCTACAGGAATCCAGTGTCTCAGTGTATGAGAGGTGTCCGGCTGGTAGAAGG
AATTCTGCATGCCCCAGATGCTGGCTGGGGAAATCTGGTGTATGTTGTCAACTATCCAAAAGATAACAAA
AGAAAAATGGATGAGACAGATGCTTCATCAGCAGTGAAAGTGAAAAGAGCAGTCCAGAAAACATCCGATT
TAATAGTGTTGGGTCTCCCATGGAAAACAACCGAACAGGACCTGAAAGAGTATTTTAGTACCTTTGGAGA
AGTTCTTATGGTGCAGGTCAAGAAAGATCTTAAGACTGGTCATTCAAAGGGGTTTGGCTTTGTTCGTTTT
ACGGAATATGAAACACAAGTGAAAGTAATGTCACAGCGACATATGATAGATGGACGATGGTGTGACTGCA
AACTTCCTAATTCTAAGCAAAGCCAAGATGAGCCTTTGAGAAGCAGAAAAGTGTTTGTGGGGCGCTGTAC
AGAGGACATGACTGAGGATGAGCTGCGGGAGTTCTTCTCTCAGTACGGGGATGTGATGGATGTCTTCATC
CCCAAGCCATTCAGGGCCTTTGCCTTTGTTACATTTGCAGATGATCAGATTGCGCAGTCTCTTTGTGGAG
AGGACTTGATCATTAAAGGAATCAGCGTTCATATATCCAATGCCGAACCTAAGCACAATAGCAATAGACA
GTTAGAAAGAAGTGGAAGATTTGGTGGTAATCCAGGTGGCTTTGGGAATCAGGGTGGATTTGGTAATAGC
AGAGGGGGTGGAGCTGGTTTGGGAAACAATCAAGGTAGTAATATGGGTGGTGGGATGAACTTTGGTGCGT
TCAGCATTAATCCAGCCATGATGGCTGCCGCCCAGGCAGCACTACAGAGCAGTTGGGGTATGGTGGGCAT
GTTAGCCAGCCAGCAGAACCAGTCAGGCCCATCGGGTAATAACCAAAACCAAGGCAACATGCAGAGGGAG
CCAAACCAGGCCTTCGGTTCTGGAAATAACTCTTATAGTGGCTCTAATTCTGGTGCAGCAATTGGTTGGG
GATCAGCATCCAATGCAGGGTCGGGCAGTGGTTTTAATGGAGGCTTTGGCTCAAGCATGGATTCTAAGTC
TTCTGGCTGGGGAATGTAGTCTAGAACTATAGTGAGTCGTATTACGTAGATCCAGACATGATAAGATACA
TTGATGAGTTTGGACAAACCACAACTAGAATGCAGTGAAAAAAATGCTTTATTTGTGAAATTTGTGATGC
TATTGCTTTATTTGTAACCATTATAAGCTGCAATAAACAAGTTAACAACAACAATTGCATTCATTTTATG
TTTCAGGTTCAGGGGGAGGTGTGGGAGGTTTTTTAATTCGCGGCCGCGGCGCCAATGCATTGGGCCCGGT
ACCCAGCTTTTGTTCCCTTTAGTGAGGGTTAATTGCGCGCTTGGCGTAATCATGGTCATAGCTGTTTCCT
GTGTGAAATTGTTATCCGCTCACAATTCCACACAACATACGAGCCGGAAGCATAAAGTGTAAAGCCTGGG
GTGCCTAATGAGTGAGCTAACTCACATTAATTGCGTTGCGCTCACTGCCCGCTTTCCAGTCGGGAAACCT
GTCGTGCCAGCTGCATTAATGAATCGGCCAACGCGCGGGGAGAGGCGGTTTGCGTATTGGGCGCTCTTCC
GCTTCCTCGCTCACTGACTCGCTGCGCTCGGTCGTTCGGCTGCGGCGAGCGGTATCAGCTCACTCAAAGG
CGGTAATACGGTTATCCACAGAATCAGGGGATAACGCAGGAAAGAACATGTGAGCAAAAGGCCAGCAAAA
GGCCAGGAACCGTAAAAAGGCCGCGTTGCTGGCGTTTTTCCATAGGCTCCGCCCCCCTGACGAGCATCAC
AAAAATCGACGCTCAAGTCAGAGGTGGCGAAACCCGACAGGACTATAAAGATACCAGGCGTTTCCCCCTG
GAAGCTCCCTCGTGCGCTCTCCTGTTCCGACCCTGCCGCTTACCGGATACCTGTCCGCCTTTCTCCCTTC
GGGAAGCGTGGCGCTTTCTCATAGCTCACGCTGTAGGTATCTCAGTTCGGTGTAGGTCGTTCGCTCCAAG
CTGGGCTGTGTGCACGAACCCCCCGTTCAGCCCGACCGCTGCGCCTTATCCGGTAACTATCGTCTTGAGT
CCAACCCGGTAAGACACGACTTATCGCCACTGGCAGCAGCCACTGGTAACAGGATTAGCAGAGCGAGGTA
TGTAGGCGGTGCTACAGAGTTCTTGAAGTGGTGGCCTAACTACGGCTACACTAGAAGGACAGTATTTGGT
ATCTGCGCTCTGCTGAAGCCAGTTACCTTCGGAAAAAGAGTTGGTAGCTCTTGATCCGGCAAACAAACCA
CCGCTGGTAGCGGTGGTTTTTTTGTTTGCAAGCAGCAGATTACGCGCAGAAAAAAAGGATCTCAAGAAGA
TCCTTTGATCTTTTCTACGGGGTCTGACGCTCAGTGGAACGAAAACTCACGTTAAGGGATTTTGGTCATG
AGATTATCAAAAAGGATCTTCACCTAGATCCTTTTAAATTAAAAATGAAGTTTTAAATCAATCTAAAGTA
TATATGAGTAAACTTGGTCTGACAGTTACCAATGCTTAATCAGTGAGGCACCTATCTCAGCGATCTGTCT
ATTTCGTTCATCCATAGTTGCCTGACTCCCCGTCGTGTAGATAACTACGATACGGGAGGGCTTACCATCT
GGCCCCAGTGCTGCAATGATACCGCGAGACCCACGCTCACCGGCTCCAGATTTATCAGCAATAAACCAGC
CAGCCGGAAGGGCCGAGCGCAGAAGTGGTCCTGCAACTTTATCCGCCTCCATCCAGTCTATTAATTGTTG
CCGGGAAGCTAGAGTAAGTAGTTCGCCAGTTAATAGTTTGCGCAACGTTGTTGCCATTGCTACAGGCATC
GTGGTGTCACGCTCGTCGTTTGGTATGGCTTCATTCAGCTCCGGTTCCCAACGATCAAGGCGAGTTACAT
GATCCCCCATGTTGTGCAAAAAAGCGGTTAGCTCCTTCGGTCCTCCGATCGTTGTCAGAAGTAAGTTGGC
CGCAGTGTTATCACTCATGGTTATGGCAGCACTGCATAATTCTCTTACTGTCATGCCATCCGTAAGATGC
TTTTCTGTGACTGGTGAGTACTCAACCAAGTCATTCTGAGAATAGTGTATGCGGCGACCGAGTTGCTCTT
GCCCGGCGTCAATACGGGATAATACCGCGCCACATAGCAGAACTTTAAAAGTGCTCATCATTGGAAAACG
TTCTTCGGGGCGAAAACTCTCAAGGATCTTACCGCTGTTGAGATCCAGTTCGATGTAACCCACTCGTGCA
CCCAACTGATCTTCAGCATCTTTTACTTTCACCAGCGTTTCTGGGTGAGCAAAAACAGGAAGGCAAAATG
CCGCAAAAAAGGGAATAAGGGCGACACGGAAATGTTGAATACTCATACTCTTCCTTTTTCAATATTATTG
AAGCATTTATCAGGGTTATTGTCTCATGAGCGGATACATATTTGAATGTATTTAGAAAAATAAACAAATA
GGGGTTCCGCGCACATTTCCCCGAAAAGTGCCACCTAAATTGTAAGCGTTAATATTTTGTTAAAATTCGC
GTTAAATTTTTGTTAAATCAGCTCATTTTTTAACCAATAGGCCGAAATCGGCAAAATCCCTTATAAATCA
AAAGAATAGACCGAGATAGGGT
[37 nt withheld, positions 4223-4259]
AAAGAACGTGGACTCCAACGTCAAAGG
[49 nt withheld, positions 4287-4335]
T
[91 nt withheld, positions 4337-4427]
G
[124 nt withheld, positions 4429-4552]
CCCATTCGCCATTCAGGCTGCGCAACTGTTGGGAAGGGCGATCGGTGCGGGCCTCTTCGCTATTACGCCA
GTCGACCATAGCCAATTCAATATGGCGTATATGGACTCATGCCAATTCAATATGGTGGATCTGGACCTGT
GCCAATTCAATATGGCGTATATGGACTCGTGCCAATTCAATATGGTGGATCTGGACCCCAGCCAATTCAA
TATGGCGGACTTGGCACCATGCCAATTCAATATGGCGGACTTGGCACTGTGCCAACTGGGGAGGGGTCTA
CTTGGCACGGTGCCAAGTTTGAGGAGGGGTCTTGGCCCTGTGCCAAGTCCGCCATATTGAATTGGCATGG
TGCCAATAATGGCGGCCATATTGGCTATATGCCAGGATCAATATATAGGCAATATCCAATATGGCCCTAT
GCCAATATGGCTATTGGCCAGGTTCAATACTATGTATTGGCCCTATGCCATATAGTATTCCATATATGGG
TTTTCCTATTGACGTAGATAGCCCCTCCCAATGGGCGGTCCCATATACCATATATGGGGCTTCCTAATAC
CGCCCATAGCCACTCCCCCATTGACGTCAATGGTCTCTATATATGGTCTTTCCTATTGACGTCATATGGG
CGGTCCTATTGACGTATATGGCGCCTCCCCCATTGACGTCAATTACGGTAAATGGCCCGCCTGGCTCAAT
GCCCATTGACGTCAATAGGACCACCCACCATTGACGTCAATGGGATGGCTCATTGCCCATTCATATCCGT
TCTCACGCCCCCTATTGACGTCAATGACGGTAAATGGCCCACTTGGCAGTACATCAATATCTATTAATAG
TAACTTGGCAAGTACATTACTATTGGAAGGACGCCAGGGTACATTGGCAGTACTCCCATTGACGTCAATG
GCGGTAAATGGCCCGCGATGGCTGCCAAGTACATCCCCATTGACGTCAATGGGGAGGGGCAATGACGCAA
ATGGGCGTTCCATTGACGTAAATGGGCGGTAGGCGTGCCTAATGGGAGGTCTATATAAGCAATGCTCGTT
TAGGGAAC
Features (pLannotate 1.2.2; 16 found; start..end, strand, type, name):
     35..53      +  promoter       SP6 promoter: promoter for bacteriophage SP6 RNA polymerase
     37..348     +  CDS            mTurquoise2-G (fragment): mTurquoise2-G is a fluorescent protein, derived from Aequorea victoria. It is reported to be a monomer.
    385..1626    +  CDS            TARDBP: TADBP_HUMAN - Also known as TDP43. Experimental evidence at protein level: Swiss-Prot protein existence level 1. RNA-binding protein that is involved in various steps of RNA biogenesis and processing (PubMed:23519609). Preferentially binds, via its two RNA recognition motifs RRM1 and RRM2, to GU-repeats on RNA molecules predominantly localized within long introns and in the 3'UTR of mRNAs (PubMed:23519609, PubMed:24240615, PubMed:24464995). In turn, regulates the splicing of many non-coding and protein-coding RNAs including proteins involved in neuronal survival, as well as mRNAs that encode p
   1637..1654    -  promoter       T7 promoter (fragment): promoter for bacteriophage T7 RNA polymerase
   1659..1793    -  polyA_signal   SV40 poly(A) signal: SV40 polyadenylation signal
   1906..1924    -  promoter       T3 promoter: promoter for bacteriophage T3 RNA polymerase
   1969..1985    -  protein_bind   lac operator: The lac repressor binds to the lac operator to inhibit transcription in E. coli. This inhibition can be relieved by adding lactose or isopropyl-β-D-thiogalactopyranoside (IPTG). lac repressor encoded by lacI
   1993..2023    -  promoter       lac promoter: promoter for the E. coli lac operon
   2038..2059    -  protein_bind   CAP binding site: CAP binding activates transcription in the presence of cAMP. E. coli catabolite activator protein
   2072..2164    -  CDS            lacI (fragment): lac repressor; lacI; The lac repressor binds to the lac operator to inhibit transcription in E. coli. This inhibition can be relieved by adding lactose or isopropyl-β-D-thiogalactopyranoside (IPTG).
   2347..2935    -  rep_origin     ori: high-copy-number ColE1/pMB1/pBR322/pUC origin of replication
   3106..3966    -  CDS            AmpR: β-lactamase; bla; confers resistance to ampicillin, carbenicillin, and related antibiotics
   3967..4071    -  promoter       AmpR promoter: bla
   4124..4552    -  rep_origin     f1 ori (sequence partly withheld): f1 bacteriophage origin of replication; arrow indicates direction of (+) strand synthesis
   4557..4623    -  CDS            lacZα (fragment): LacZα fragment of β-galactosidase; lacZ fragment
   4626..5610    +  promoter       CMV IE94 promoter: enhancer/promoter region of simian cytomegalovirus major immediate early transcription unit IE94
