>Addgene plasmid #162618 | pCS2plus-mCerulean 156-239-GGGS-TDP-43 M337V | addgene full sequence | sequence record 324261 | Addgene NGS Result
CGCCATTCTGCCTGGGGACGTCGGAGCAAGCTTGATTTAGGTGACACTATAGAATACAAGCTACTTGTTC
TTTTTGCAGGATCCGCCGCCACCATGGACAAGCAGAAGAACGGAATCAAGGCCAACTTCAAGATCCGCCA
CAACATCGAGGACGGAAGCGTGCAGCTGGCCGACCACTACCAGCAGAACACCCCTATCGGAGATGGACCT
GTGCTGCTGCCAGACAACCACTACCTGAGCACCCAGAGCAAGCTGAGCAAGGACCCTAACGAGAAGCGCG
ACCACATGGTGCTGCTGGAATTTGTGACCGCCGCTGGAATCACCCTGGGAATGGACGAGCTGTACAAGGG
CGGAGGAAGCGGAGGCGGAAGCGGCGGGGGAAGCATGTCTGAATATATTCGGGTAACCGAAGATGAGAAC
GATGAGCCCATTGAAATACCATCGGAAGACGATGGGACGGTGCTGCTCTCCACGGTTACAGCCCAGTTTC
CAGGGGCGTGTGGGCTTCGCTACAGGAATCCAGTGTCTCAGTGTATGAGAGGTGTCCGGCTGGTAGAAGG
AATTCTGCATGCCCCAGATGCTGGCTGGGGAAATCTGGTGTATGTTGTCAACTATCCAAAAGATAACAAA
AGAAAAATGGATGAGACAGATGCTTCATCAGCAGTGAAAGTGAAAAGAGCAGTCCAGAAAACATCCGATT
TAATAGTGTTGGGTCTCCCATGGAAAACAACCGAACAGGACCTGAAAGAGTATTTTAGTACCTTTGGAGA
AGTTCTTATGGTGCAGGTCAAGAAAGATCTTAAGACTGGTCATTCAAAGGGGTTTGGCTTTGTTCGTTTT
ACGGAATATGAAACACAAGTGAAAGTAATGTCACAGCGACATATGATAGATGGACGATGGTGTGACTGCA
AACTTCCTAATTCTAAGCAAAGCCAAGATGAGCCTTTGAGAAGCAGAAAAGTGTTTGTGGGGCGCTGTAC
AGAGGACATGACTGAGGATGAGCTGCGGGAGTTCTTCTCTCAGTACGGGGATGTGATGGATGTCTTCATC
CCCAAGCCATTCAGGGCCTTTGCCTTTGTTACATTTGCAGATGATCAGATTGCGCAGTCTCTTTGTGGAG
AGGACTTGATCATTAAAGGAATCAGCGTTCATATATCCAATGCCGAACCTAAGCACAATAGCAATAGACA
GTTAGAAAGAAGTGGAAGATTTGGTGGTAATCCAGGTGGCTTTGGGAATCAGGGTGGATTTGGTAATAGC
AGAGGGGGTGGAGCTGGTTTGGGAAACAATCAAGGTAGTAATATGGGTGGTGGGATGAACTTTGGTGCGT
TCAGCATTAATCCAGCCATGATGGCTGCCGCCCAGGCAGCACTACAGAGCAGTTGGGGTATGGTGGGCAT
GTTAGCCAGCCAGCAGAACCAGTCAGGCCCATCGGGTAATAACCAAAACCAAGGCAACATGCAGAGGGAG
CCAAACCAGGCCTTCGGTTCTGGAAATAACTCTTATAGTGGCTCTAATTCTGGTGCAGCAATTGGTTGGG
GATCAGCATCCAATGCAGGGTCGGGCAGTGGTTTTAATGGAGGCTTTGGCTCAAGCATGGATTCTAAGTC
TTCTGGCTGGGGAATGTAGTCTAGAACTATAGTGAGTCGTATTACGTAGATCCAGACATGATAAGATACA
TTGATGAGTTTGGACAAACCACAACTAGAATGCAGTGAAAAAAATGCTTTATTTGTGAAATTTGTGATGC
TATTGCTTTATTTGTAACCATTATAAGCTGCAATAAACAAGTTAACAACAACAATTGCATTCATTTTATG
TTTCAGGTTCAGGGGGAGGTGTGGGAGGTTTTTTAATTCGCGGCCGCGGCGCCAATGCATTGGGCCCGGT
ACCCAGCTTTTGTTCCCTTTAGTGAGGGTTAATTGCGCGCTTGGCGTAATCATGGTCATAGCTGTTTCCT
GTGTGAAATTGTTATCCGCTCACAATTCCACACAACATACGAGCCGGGAGCATAAAGTGTAAAGCCTGGG
GTGCCTAATGAGTGAGCTAACTCACATTAATTGCGTTGCGCTCACTGCCCGCTTTCCAGTCGGGAAACCT
GTCGTGCCAGCTGCATTAATGAATCGGCCAACGCGCGGGGAGAGGCGGTTTGCGTATTGGGCGCTCTTCC
GCTTCCTCGCTCACTGACTCGCTGCGCTCGGTCGTTCGGCTGCGGCGAGCGGTATCAGCTCACTCAAAGG
CGGTAATACGGTTATCCACAGAATCAGGGGATAACGCAGGAAAGAACATGTGAGCAAAAGGCCAGCAAAA
GGCCAGGAACCGTAAAAAGGCCGCGTTGCTGGCGTTTTTCCATAGGCTCCGCCCCCCTGACGAGCATCAC
AAAAATCGACGCTCAAGTCAGAGGTGGCGAAACCCGACAGGACTATAAAGATACCAGGCGTTTCCCCCTG
GAAGCTCCCTCGTGCGCTCTCCTGTTCCGACCCTGCCGCTTACCGGATACCTGTCCGCCTTTCTCCCTTC
GGGAAGCGTGGCGCTTTCTCATAGCTCACGCTGTAGGTATCTCAGTTCGGTGTAGGTCGTTCGCTCCAAG
CTGGGCTGTGTGCACGAACCCCCCGTTCAGCCCGACCGCTGCGCCTTATCCGGTAACTATCGTCTTGAGT
CCAACCCGGTAAGACACGACTTATCGCCACTGGCAGCAGCCACTGGTAACAGGATTAGCAGAGCGAGGTA
TGTAGGCGGTGCTACAGAGTTCTTGAAGTGGTGGCCTAACTACGGCTACACTAGAAGAACAGTATTTGGT
ATCTGCGCTCTGCTGAAGCCAGTTACCTTCGGAAAAAGAGTTGGTAGCTCTTGATCCGGCAAACAAACCA
CCGCTGGTAGCGGTGGTTTTTTTGTTTGCAAGCAGCAGATTACGCGCAGAAAAAAAGGATCTCAAGAAGA
TCCTTTGATCTTTTCTACGGGGTCTGACGCTCAGTGGAACGAAAACTCACGTTAAGGGATTTTGGTCATG
AGATTATCAAAAAGGATCTTCACCTAGATCCTTTTAAATTAAAAATGAAGTTTTAAATCAATCTAAAGTA
TATATGAGTAAACTTGGTCTGACAGTTACCAATGCTTAATCAGTGAGGCACCTATCTCAGCGATCTGTCT
ATTTCGTTCATCCATAGTTGCCTGACTCCCCGTCGTGTAGATAACTACGATACGGGAGGGCTTACCATCT
GGCCCCAGTGCTGCAATGATACCGCGAGACCCACGCTCACCGGCTCCAGATTTATCAGCAATAAACCAGC
CAGCCGGAAGGGCCGAGCGCAGAAGTGGTCCTGCAACTTTATCCGCCTCCATCCAGTCTATTAATTGTTG
CCGGGAAGCTAGAGTAAGTAGTTCGCCAGTTAATAGTTTGCGCAACGTTGTTGCCATTGCTACAGGCATC
GTGGTGTCACGCTCGTCGTTTGGTATGGCTTCATTCAGCTCCGGTTCCCAACGATCAAGGCGAGTTACAT
GATCCCCCATGTTGTGCAAAAAAGCGGTTAGCTCCTTCGGTCCTCCGATCGTTGTCAGAAGTAAGTTGGC
CGCAGTGTTATCACTCATGGTTATGGCAGCACTGCATAATTCTCTTACTGTCATGCCATCCGTAAGATGC
TTTTCTGTGACTGGTGAGTACTCAACCAAGTCATTCTGAGAATAGTGTATGCGGCGACCGAGTTGCTCTT
GCCCGGCGTCAATACGGGATAATACCGCGCCACATAGCAGAACTTTAAAAGTGCTCATCATTGGAAAACG
TTCTTCGGGGCGAAAACTCTCAAGGATCTTACCGCTGTTGAGATCCAGTTCGATGTAACCCACTCGTGCA
CCCAACTGATCTTCAGCATCTTTTACTTTCACCAGCGTTTCTGGGTGAGCAAAAACAGGAAGGCAAAATG
CCGCAAAAAAGGGAATAAGGGCGACACGGAAATGTTGAATACTCATACTCTTCCTTTTTCAATATTATTG
AAGCATTTATCAGGGTTATTGTCTCATGAGCGGATACATATTTGAATGTATTTAGAAAAATAAACAAATA
GGGGTTCCGCGCACATTTCCCCGAAAAGTGCCACCTAAATTGTAAGCGTTAATATTTTGTTAAAATTCGC
GTTAAATTTTTGTTAAATCAGCTCATTTTTTAACCAATAGGCCGAAATCGGCAAAATCCCTTATAAATCA
AAAGAATAGACCGAGATAGGGT
[37 nt withheld, positions 4223-4259]
AAAGAACGTGGACTCCAACGTCAAAGG
[49 nt withheld, positions 4287-4335]
T
[91 nt withheld, positions 4337-4427]
G
[124 nt withheld, positions 4429-4552]
CCCATTCGCCATTCAGGCTGCGCAACTGTTGGGAAGGGCGATCGGTGCGGGCCTCTTCGCTATTACGCCA
GTCGACCGCCAATTCAATATGGCGTATATGGACTCATGCCAATTCAATATGGTGGATCTGGACCTGTGCC
AATTCAATATGGCGTATATGGACTCGTGCCAATTCAATATGGTGGATCTGGACCCCAGCCAATTCAATAT
GGCGGACTTGGCACCATGCCAATTCAATATGGCGGACCTGGCACTGTGCCAACTGGGGAGGGGTCTACTT
GGCACGGTGCCAAGTTTGAGGAGGGGTCTTGGCCCTGTGCCAAGTCCGCCATATTGAATTGGCATGGTGC
CAATAATGGCGGCCATATTGGCTATATGCCAGGATCAATATATAGGCAATATCCAATATGGCCCTATGCC
AATATGGCTATTGGCCAGGTTCAATACTATGTATTGGCCCTATGCCATATAGTATTCCATATATGGGTTT
TCCTATTGACGTAGATAGCCCCTCCCAATGGGCGGTCCCATATACCATATATGGGGCTTCCTAATACCGC
CCATAGCCACTCCCCCATTGACGTCAATGGTCTCTATATATGGTCTTTCCTATTGACGTCATATGGGCGG
TCCTATTGACGTATATGGCGCCTCCCCCATTGACGTCAATTACGGTAAATGGCCCGCCTGGCTCAATGCC
CATTGACGTCAATAGGACCACCCACCATTGACGTCAATGGGATGGCTCATTGCCCATTCATATCCGTTCT
CACGCCCCCTATTGACGTCAATGACGGTAAATGGCCCACTTGGCAGTACATCAATATCTATTAATAGTAA
CTTGGCAAGTACATTACTATTGGAAGTACGCCAGGGTACATTGGCAGTACTCCCATTGACGTCAATGGCG
GTAAATGGCCCGCGATGGCTGCCAAGTACATCCCCATTGACGTCAATGGGGAGGGGCAATGACGCAAATG
GGCGTTCCATTGACGTAAATGGGCGGTAGGCGTGCCTAATGGGAGGTCTATATAAGCAATGCTCGTTTAG
GGAAC
Features (pLannotate 1.2.2; 16 found; start..end, strand, type, name):
     35..53      +  promoter       SP6 promoter: promoter for bacteriophage SP6 RNA polymerase
     37..348     +  CDS            mTurquoise2-G (fragment): mTurquoise2-G is a fluorescent protein, derived from Aequorea victoria. It is reported to be a monomer.
    385..1626    +  CDS            TARDBP: TADBP_HUMAN - Also known as TDP43. Experimental evidence at protein level: Swiss-Prot protein existence level 1. RNA-binding protein that is involved in various steps of RNA biogenesis and processing (PubMed:23519609). Preferentially binds, via its two RNA recognition motifs RRM1 and RRM2, to GU-repeats on RNA molecules predominantly localized within long introns and in the 3'UTR of mRNAs (PubMed:23519609, PubMed:24240615, PubMed:24464995). In turn, regulates the splicing of many non-coding and protein-coding RNAs including proteins involved in neuronal survival, as well as mRNAs that encode p
   1637..1654    -  promoter       T7 promoter (fragment): promoter for bacteriophage T7 RNA polymerase
   1659..1793    -  polyA_signal   SV40 poly(A) signal: SV40 polyadenylation signal
   1906..1924    -  promoter       T3 promoter: promoter for bacteriophage T3 RNA polymerase
   1969..1985    -  protein_bind   lac operator: The lac repressor binds to the lac operator to inhibit transcription in E. coli. This inhibition can be relieved by adding lactose or isopropyl-β-D-thiogalactopyranoside (IPTG). lac repressor encoded by lacI
   1993..2023    -  promoter       lac promoter: promoter for the E. coli lac operon
   2038..2059    -  protein_bind   CAP binding site: CAP binding activates transcription in the presence of cAMP. E. coli catabolite activator protein
   2072..2164    -  CDS            lacI (fragment): lac repressor; lacI; The lac repressor binds to the lac operator to inhibit transcription in E. coli. This inhibition can be relieved by adding lactose or isopropyl-β-D-thiogalactopyranoside (IPTG).
   2347..2935    -  rep_origin     ori: high-copy-number ColE1/pMB1/pBR322/pUC origin of replication
   3106..3966    -  CDS            AmpR: β-lactamase; bla; confers resistance to ampicillin, carbenicillin, and related antibiotics
   3967..4071    -  promoter       AmpR promoter: bla
   4124..4552    -  rep_origin     f1 ori (sequence partly withheld): f1 bacteriophage origin of replication; arrow indicates direction of (+) strand synthesis
   4557..4623    -  CDS            lacZα (fragment): LacZα fragment of β-galactosidase; lacZ fragment
   4630..5607    +  promoter       CMV IE94 promoter: enhancer/promoter region of simian cytomegalovirus major immediate early transcription unit IE94
