[The description below was written by a language model from this plasmid's Addgene catalogue record and pLannotate feature annotations shown in this document.]
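Description:
pCS2plus-mCerulean 156-239-GGGS-TDP-43 M337V is a pCS2+-type expression plasmid (the backbone is recorded as "pC2+" and classed as a mammalian expression vector) of about 5.6 kb. It is designed to produce one half of a bimolecular fluorescence complementation (BiFC) pair. It is maintained in E. coli at high copy through a ColE1/pUC-type origin and selected with ampicillin via the β-lactamase gene. An f1 origin and remnants of the lac promoter/operator, lacI and lacZα regions are also present from the backbone.

The payload is a fusion open reading frame in which a C-terminal fragment of the cyan fluorescent protein mCerulean (residues 156–239, annotated by similarity as an mTurquoise2 fragment) sits upstream of human TARDBP, which encodes TDP-43. According to the construct name, the two parts are joined by a short GGGS linker. TDP-43 carries the M337V substitution, and the associated study concerns aggregate formation in amyotrophic lateral sclerosis. The simian CMV IE94 enhancer/promoter lies upstream of the fusion and an SV40 polyadenylation signal lies downstream, which allows direct expression in vertebrate cells. An SP6 promoter immediately before the coding region allows in vitro transcription of sense mRNA. T7 (partial) and T3 promoters lie downstream in the opposite orientation.

The stated use is to transcribe the fusion for injection into zebrafish embryos. The mCerulean fragment is non-fluorescent on its own. Fluorescence is reconstituted only when it is brought close to a complementary fluorophore half carried on a partner protein, so the signal reports TDP-43 self-association or aggregation in vivo. The depositor and sequencing-derived records differ by only a few nucleotides and have matching annotations.
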