Addgene plasmid #162618: pCS2plus-mCerulean 156-239-GGGS-TDP-43 M337V
Purpose: Allows for transcription of mCerulean fluorophore half fused to mutant TDP-43-M337V for injection into zebrafish embryos for BiFC assays
Depositing lab: Marco Morsch. Depositing organization: Macquarie University. Publication: In vivo Validation of Bimolecular Fluorescence Complementation (BiFC) to Investigate Aggregate Formation in Amyotrophic Lateral Sclerosis (ALS). Don EK, Maschirow A, Radford RAW, Scherer NM, Vidal-Itriago A, Hogan A, Maurel C, Formella I, Stoddart JJ, Hall TE, Lee A, Shi B, Cole NJ, Laird AS, Badrock AP, Chung RS, Morsch M. Mol Neurobiol. 2021 May;58(5):2061-2074. doi: 10.1007/s12035-020-02238-0. Epub 2021 Jan 7. PubMed 33415684.
Backbone
  Vector backbone: pC2+
  Vector type: Mammalian Expression
Growth in bacteria
  Bacterial resistance: Ampicillin, 100 μg/mL
  Growth temperature: 37°C
  Growth strain: DH5alpha
  Copy number: High Copy
Gene/Insert
  Gene/Insert name: TARDBP
  Species: H. sapiens (human)
  Mutation: M337V
  Entrez Gene: TARDBP (a.k.a. ALS10, TDP-43)
  Cloning method: Unknown
Terms and licenses: Academic/Nonprofit Terms; Industry Terms: Not Available to Industry
Depositor comments: mCerulean156-239 fused to TARDBP Please visit https://www.biorxiv.org/content/10.1101/2020.10.08.330894v1 for bioRxiv preprint.
How to cite: pCS2plus-mCerulean 156-239-GGGS-TDP-43 M337V was a gift from Marco Morsch (Addgene plasmid # 162618 ; http://n2t.net/addgene:162618 ; RRID:Addgene_162618)
